>Addgene plasmid #91976 | MSCV-EGFP-Bulged-miR-19 | depositor full sequence | sequence record 176747 | Full Sequence
TGAAAGACCCCACCTGTAGGTTTGGCAAGCTAGCTTAAGTAACGCCATTTTGCAAGGCATGGAAAATACA
TAACTGAGAATAGAGAAGTTCAGATCAAGGTTAGGAACAGAGAGACAGCAGAATATGGGCCAAACAGGAT
ATCTGTGGTAAGCAGTTCCTGCCCCGGCTCAGGGCCAAGAACAGATGGTCCCCAGATGCGGTCCCGCCCT
CAGCAGTTTCTAGAGAACCATCAGATGTTTCCAGGGTGCCCCAAGGACCTGAAATGACCCTGTGCCTTAT
TTGAACTAACCAATCAGTTCGCTTCTCGCTTCTGTTCGCGCGCTTCTGCTCCCCGAGCTCAATAAAAGAG
CCCACAACCCCTCACTCGGCGCGCCAGTCCTCCGATAGACTGCGTCGCCCGGGTACCCGTATTCCCAATA
AAGCCTCTTGCTGTTTGCATCCGAATCGTGGACTCGCTGATCCTTGGGAGGGTCTCCTCAGATTGATTGA
CTGCCCACCTCGGGGGTCTTTCATTTGGAGGTTCCACCGAGATTTGGAGACCCCTGCCCAGGGACCACCG
ACCCCCCCGCCGGGAGGTAAGCTGGCCAGCGGTCGTTTCGTGTCTGTCTCTGTCTTTGTGCGTGTTTGTG
CCGGCATCTAATGTTTGCGCCTGCGTCTGTACTAGTTAGCTAACTAGCTCTGTATCTGGCGGACCCGTGG
TGGAACTGACGAGTTCTGAACACCCGGCCGCAACCCTGGGAGACGTCCCAGGGACTTTGGGGGCCGTTTT
TGTGGCCCGACCTGAGGAAGGGAGTCGATGTGGAATCCGACCCCGTCAGGATATGTGGTTCTGGTAGGAG
ACGAGAACCTAAAACAGTTCCCGCCTCCGTCTGAATTTTTGCTTTCGGTTTGGAACCGAAGCCGCGCGTC
TTGTCTGCTGCAGCGCTGCAGCATCGTTCTGTGTTGTCTCTGTCTGACTGTGTTTCTGTATTTGTCTGAA
AATTAGGGCCAGACTGTTACCACTCCCTTAAGTTTGACCTTAGGTCACTGGAAAGATGTCGAGCGGATCG
CTCACAACCAGTCGGTAGATGTCAAGAAGAGACGTTGGGTTACCTTCTGCTCTGCAGAATGGCCAACCTT
TAACGTCGGATGGCCGCGAGACGGCACCTTTAACCGAGACCTCATCACCCAGGTTAAGATCAAGGTCTTT
TCACCTGGCCCGCATGGACACCCAGACCAGGTCCCCTACATCGTGACCTGGGAAGCCTTGGCTTTTGACC
CCCCTCCCTGGGTCAAGCCCTTTGTACACCCTAAGCCTCCGCCTCCTCTTCCTCCATCCGCCCCGTCTCT
CCCCCTTGAACCTCCTCGTTCGACCCCGCCTCGATCCTCCCTTTATCCAGCCCTCACTCCTTCTCTAGGC
GCCGGAATTAGATCTCTCGAGGTTCTGAGAGATCTACCATGGTGAGCAAGGGCGAGGAGCTGTTCACCGG
GGTGGTGCCCATCCTGGTCGAGCTGGACGGCGACGTAAACGGCCACAAGTTCAGCGTGTCCGGCGAGGGC
GAGGGCGATGCCACCTACGGCAAGCTGACCCTGAAGTTCATCTGCACCACCGGCAAGCTGCCCGTGCCCT
GGCCCACCCTCGTGACCACCCTGACCTACGGCGTGCAGTGCTTCAGCCGCTACCCCGACCACATGAAGCA
GCACGACTTCTTCAAGTCCGCCATGCCCGAAGGCTACGTCCAGGAGCGCACCATCTTCTTCAAGGACGAC
GGCAACTACAAGACCCGCGCCGAGGTGAAGTTCGAGGGCGACACCCTGGTGAACCGCATCGAGCTGAAGG
GCATCGACTTCAAGGAGGACGGCAACATCCTGGGGCACAAGCTGGAGTACAACTACAACAGCCACAACGT
CTATATCATGGCCGACAAGCAGAAGAACGGCATCAAGGTGAACTTCAAGATCCGCCACAACATCGAGGAC
GGCAGCGTGCAGCTCGCCGACCACTACCAGCAGAACACCCCCATCGGCGACGGCCCCGTGCTGCTGCCCG
ACAACCACTACCTGAGCACCCAGTCCGCCCTGAGCAAAGACCCCAACGAGAAGCGCGATCACATGGTCCT
GCTGGAGTTCGTGACCGCCGCCGGGATCACTCTCGGCATGGACGAGCTGTACAAGTAACTCGAGCTCAGA
ACGAATTCCTGGTTAACGACGGGTCCCTCAGTTTTGCCCTATTTGCACAAATTTCAGTTTTGCCCTATTT
GCACAGGGTCCCTCAGTTTTGCCCTATTTGCACAAATTTCAGTTTTGCCCTATTTGCACAGGGTCCCTCA
GTTTTGCCCTATTTGCACAAATTTCAGTTTTGCCCTATTTGCACAGGGTCCCTCAGTTTTGCCCTATTTG
CACAAATTTCAGTTTTGCCCTATTTGCACAGGGTCCCGACGTTTAAACGACATCGATAAAATAAAAGATT
TTATTTAGTCTCCAGAAAAAGGGGGGAATGAAAGACCCCACCTGTAGGTTTGGCAAGCTAGCTTAAGTAA
CGCCATTTTGCAAGGCATGGAAAATACATAACTGAGAATAGAGAAGTTCAGATCAAGGTTAGGAACAGAG
AGACAGCAGAATATGGGCCAAACAGGATATCTGTGGTAAGCAGTTCCTGCCCCGGCTCAGGGCCAAGAAC
AGATGGTCCCCAGATGCGGTCCCGCCCTCAGCAGTTTCTAGAGAACCATCAGATGTTTCCAGGGTGCCCC
AAGGACCTGAAATGACCCTGTGCCTTATTTGAACTAACCAATCAGTTCGCTTCTCGCTTCTGTTCGCGCG
CTTCTGCTCCCCGAGCTCAATAAAAGAGCCCACAACCCCTCACTCGGCGCGCCAGTCCTCCGATAGACTG
CGTCGCCCGGGTACCCGTGTATCCAATAAACCCTCTTGCAGTTGCATCCGACTTGTGGTCTCGCTGTTCC
TTGGGAGGGTCTCCTCTGAGTGATTGACTACCCGTCAGCGGGGGTCTTTCATGGGTAACAGTTTCTTGAA
GTTGGAGAACAACATTCTGAGGGTAGGAGTCGAATATTAAGTAATCCTGACTCAATTAGCCACTGTTTTG
AATCCACATACTCCAATACTCCTGAAATAGTTCATTATGGACAGCGCAGAAGAGCTGGGGAGAATTAATT
CGTAATCATGGTCATAGCTGTTTCCTGTGTGAAATTGTTATCCGCTCACAATTCCACACAACATACGAGC
CGGAAGCATAAAGTGTAAAGCCTGGGGTGCCTAATGAGTGAGCTAACTCACATTAATTGCGTTGCGCTCA
CTGCCCGCTTTCCAGTCGGGAAACCTGTCGTGCCAGCTGCATTAATGAATCGGCCAACGCGCGGGGAGAG
GCGGTTTGCGTATTGGGCGCTCTTCCGCTTCCTCGCTCACTGACTCGCTGCGCTCGGTCGTTCGGCTGCG
GCGAGCGGTATCAGCTCACTCAAAGGCGGTAATACGGTTATCCACAGAATCAGGGGATAACGCAGGAAAG
AACATGTGAGCAAAAGGCCAGCAAAAGGCCAGGAACCGTAAAAAGGCCGCGTTGCTGGCGTTTTTCCATA
GGCTCCGCCCCCCTGACGAGCATCACAAAAATCGACGCTCAAGTCAGAGGTGGCGAAACCCGACAGGACT
ATAAAGATACCAGGCGTTTCCCCCTGGAAGCTCCCTCGTGCGCTCTCCTGTTCCGACCCTGCCGCTTACC
GGATACCTGTCCGCCTTTCTCCCTTCGGGAAGCGTGGCGCTTTCTCATAGCTCACGCTGTAGGTATCTCA
GTTCGGTGTAGGTCGTTCGCTCCAAGCTGGGCTGTGTGCACGAACCCCCCGTTCAGCCCGACCGCTGCGC
CTTATCCGGTAACTATCGTCTTGAGTCCAACCCGGTAAGACACGACTTATCGCCACTGGCAGCAGCCACT
GGTAACAGGATTAGCAGAGCGAGGTATGTAGGCGGTGCTACAGAGTTCTTGAAGTGGTGGCCTAACTACG
GCTACACTAGAAGGACAGTATTTGGTATCTGCGCTCTGCTGAAGCCAGTTACCTTCGGAAAAAGAGTTGG
TAGCTCTTGATCCGGCAAACAAACCACCGCTGGTAGCGGTGGTTTTTTTGTTTGCAAGCAGCAGATTACG
CGCAGAAAAAAAGGATCTCAAGAAGATCCTTTGATCTTTTCTACGGGGTCTGACGCTCAGTGGAACGAAA
ACTCACGTTAAGGGATTTTGGTCATGAGATTATCAAAAAGGATCTTCACCTAGATCCTTTTAAATTAAAA
ATGAAGTTTTAAATCAATCTAAAGTATATATGAGTAAACTTGGTCTGACAGTTACCAATGCTTAATCAGT
GAGGCACCTATCTCAGCGATCTGTCTATTTCGTTCATCCATAGTTGCCTGACTCCCCGTCGTGTAGATAA
CTACGATACGGGAGGGCTTACCATCTGGCCCCAGTGCTGCAATGATACCGCGAGACCCACGCTCACCGGC
TCCAGATTTATCAGCAATAAACCAGCCAGCCGGAAGGGCCGAGCGCAGAAGTGGTCCTGCAACTTTATCC
GCCTCCATCCAGTCTATTAATTGTTGCCGGGAAGCTAGAGTAAGTAGTTCGCCAGTTAATAGTTTGCGCA
ACGTTGTTGCCATTGCTACAGGCATCGTGGTGTCACGCTCGTCGTTTGGTATGGCTTCATTCAGCTCCGG
TTCCCAACGATCAAGGCGAGTTACATGATCCCCCATGTTGTGCAAAAAAGCGGTTAGCTCCTTCGGTCCT
CCGATCGTTGTCAGAAGTAAGTTGGCCGCAGTGTTATCACTCATGGTTATGGCAGCACTGCATAATTCTC
TTACTGTCATGCCATCCGTAAGATGCTTTTCTGTGACTGGTGAGTACTCAACCAAGTCATTCTGAGAATA
GTGTATGCGGCGACCGAGTTGCTCTTGCCCGGCGTCAATACGGGATAATACCGCGCCACATAGCAGAACT
TTAAAAGTGCTCATCATTGGAAAACGTTCTTCGGGGCGAAAACTCTCAAGGATCTTACCGCTGTTGAGAT
CCAGTTCGATGTAACCCACTCGTGCACCCAACTGATCTTCAGCATCTTTTACTTTCACCAGCGTTTCTGG
GTGAGCAAAAACAGGAAGGCAAAATGCCGCAAAAAAGGGAATAAGGGCGACACGGAAATGTTGAATACTC
ATACTCTTCCTTTTTCAATATTATTGAAGCATTTATCAGGGTTATTGTCTCATGAGCGGATACATATTTG
AATGTATTTAGAAAAATAAACAAATAGGGGTTCCGCGCACATTTCCCCGAAAAGTGCCACCTGACGTCTA
AGAAACCATTATTATCATGACATTAACCTATAAAAATAGGCGTATCACGAGGCCCTTTCGTCTCGCGCGT
TTCGGTGATGACGGTGAAAACCTCTGACACATGCAGCTCCCGGAGACGGTCACAGCTTGTCTGTAAGCGG
ATGCCGGGAGCAGACAAGCCCGTCAGGGCGCGTCAGCGGGTGTTGGCGGGTGTCGGGGCTGGCTTAACTA
TGCGGCATCAGAGCAGATTGTACTGAGAGTGCACCATATGCGGTGTGAAATACCGCACAGATGCGTAAGG
AGAAAATACCGCATCAGGCGCCATTCGCCATTCAGGCTGCGCAACTGTTGGGAAGGGCGATCGGTGCGGG
CCTCTTCGCTATTACGCCAGCTGGCGAAAGGGGGATGTGCTGCAAGGCGATTAAGTTGGGTAACGCCAGG
GTTTTCCCAGTCACGACGTTGTAAAACGACGGCGCAAGGAATGGTGCATGCAAGGAGATGGCGCCCAACA
GTCCCCCGGCCACGGGGCCTGCCACCATACCCACGCCGAAACAAGCGCTCATGAGCCCGAAGTGGCGAGC
CCGATCTTCCCCATCGGTGATGTCGGCGATATAGGCGCCAGCAACCGCACCTGTGGCGCCGGTGATGCCG
GCCACGATGCGTCCGGCGTAGAGGCGATTAGTCCAATTTGTTAAAGACAGGATATCAGTGGTCCAGGCTC
TAGTTTTGACTCAACAATATCACCAGCTGAAGCCTATAGAGTACGAGCCATAGATAAAATAAAAGATTTT
ATTTAGTCTCCAGAAAAAGGGGGGAA
Features (pLannotate 1.2.2; 17 found; start..end, strand, type, name):
    579..920     +  misc_feature   MESV Ψ: packaging signal of murine embryonic stem cell virus
    987..1403    +  CDS            gag (truncated): truncated Moloney murine leukemia virus (MMLV) gag gene lacking the start codon
   1439..2158    +  CDS            EGFP: the original enhanced GFP (Yang et al., 1996) mammalian codon-optimized
   2478..2992    +  LTR            3' LTR: 3' long terminal repeat from murine embryonic stem cell virus
   3185..3201    -  protein_bind   lac operator: The lac repressor binds to the lac operator to inhibit transcription in E. coli. This inhibition can be relieved by adding lactose or isopropyl-β-D-thiogalactopyranoside (IPTG). lac repressor encoded by lacI
   3209..3239    -  promoter       lac promoter: promoter for the E. coli lac operon
   3254..3275    -  protein_bind   CAP binding site: CAP binding activates transcription in the presence of cAMP. E. coli catabolite activator protein
   3288..3380    -  CDS            lacI (fragment): lac repressor; lacI; The lac repressor binds to the lac operator to inhibit transcription in E. coli. This inhibition can be relieved by adding lactose or isopropyl-β-D-thiogalactopyranoside (IPTG).
   3563..4151    -  rep_origin     ori: high-copy-number ColE1/pMB1/pBR322/pUC origin of replication
   4322..5182    -  CDS            AmpR: β-lactamase; bla; confers resistance to ampicillin, carbenicillin, and related antibiotics
   5183..5287    -  promoter       AmpR promoter: bla
   5382..5417    +  CDS            rop (fragment): Rop protein, which maintains plasmids at low copy number; rop
   5519..5618    +  misc_feature   bom (fragment): basis of mobility region from pBR322
   5624..5773    -  CDS            lacZα (fragment): LacZα fragment of β-galactosidase; lacZ fragment
   5773..5974    -  CDS            TcR (fragment): tetracycline efflux protein; tet; confers resistance to tetracycline
   5975..6073    +  CDS            env (fragment): murine leukemia virus gPr80 envelope polyprotein precursor; env; proteolytically cleaved into gp70SU and p15TM subunits
   6115..515     +  LTR            5' LTR (across the origin): 5' long terminal repeat from murine embryonic stem cell virus
