>Addgene plasmid #91976 | MSCV-EGFP-Bulged-miR-19 | addgene full sequence | sequence record 180553 | Addgene NGS Result
TGAAAGACCCCACCTGTAGGTTTGGCAAGCTAGCTTAAGTAACGCCATTTTGCAAGGCATGGAAAATACA
TAACTGAGAATAGAGAAGTTCAGATCAAGGTTAGGAACAGAGAGACAGCAGAATATGGGCCAAACAGGAT
ATCTGTGGTAAGCAGTTCCTGCCCCGGCTCAGGGCCAAGAACAGATGGTCCCCAGATGCGGTCCCGCCCT
CAGCAGTTTCTAGAGAACCATCAGATGTTTCCAGGGTGCCCCAAGGACCTGAAATGACCCTGTGCCTTAT
TTGAACTAACCAATCAGTTCGCTTCTCGCTTCTGTTCGCGCGCTTCTGCTCCCCGAGCTCAATAAAAGAG
CCCACAACCCCTCACTCGGCGCGCCAGTCCTCCGATAGACTGCGTCGCCCGGGTACCCGTATTCCCAATA
AAGCCTCTTGCTGTTTGCATCCGAATCGTGGACTCGCTGATCCTTGGGAGGGTCTCCTCAGATTGATTGA
CTGCCCACCTCGGGGGTCTTTCATTTGGAGGTTCCACCGAGATTTGGAGACCCCTGCCCAGGGACCACCG
ACCCCCCCGCCGGGAGGTAAGCTGGCCAGCGGTCGTTTCGTGTCTGTCTCTGTCTTTGTGCGTGTTTGTG
CCGGCATCTAATGTTTGCGCCTGCGTCTGTACTAGTTAGCTAACTAGCTCTGTATCTGGCGGACCCGTGG
TGGAACTGACGAGTTCTGAACACCCGGCCGCAACCCTGGGAGACGTCCCAGGGACTTTGGGGGCCGTTTT
TGTGGCCCGACCTGAGGAAGGGAGTCGATGTGGAATCCGACCCCGTCAGGATATGTGGTTCTGGTAGGAG
ACGAGAACCTAAAACAGTTCCCGCCTCCGTCTGAATTTTTGCTTTCGGTTTGGAACCGAAGCCGCGCGTC
TTGTCTGCTGCAGCGCTGCAGCATCGTTCTGTGTTGTCTCTGTCTGACTGTGTTTCTGTATTTGTCTGAA
AATTAGGGCCAGACTGTTACCACTCCCTTAAGTTTGACCTTAGGTCACTGGAAAGATGTCGAGCGGATCG
CTCACAACCAGTCGGTAGATGTCAAGAAGAGACGTTGGGTTACCTTCTGCTCTGCAGAATGGCCAACCTT
TAACGTCGGATGGCCGCGAGACGGCACCTTTAACCGAGACCTCATCACCCAGGTTAAGATCAAGGTCTTT
TCACCTGGCCCGCATGGACACCCAGACCAGGTCCCCTACATCGTGACCTGGGAAGCCTTGGCTTTTGACC
CCCCTCCCTGGGTCAAGCCCTTTGTACACCCTAAGCCTCCGCCTCCTCTTCCTCCATCCGCCCCGTCTCT
CCCCCTTGAACCTCCTCGTTCGACCCCGCCTCGATCCTCCCTTTATCCAGCCCTCACTCCTTCTCTAGGC
GCCGGAATTAGATCTCTCGAGGTTCTGAGAGATCTACCATGGTGAGCAAGGGCGAGGAGCTGTTCACCGG
GGTGGTGCCCATCCTGGTCGAGCTGGACGGCGACGTAAACGGCCACAAGTTCAGCGTGTCCGGCGAGGGC
GAGGGCGATGCCACCTACGGCAAGCTGACCCTGAAGTTCATCTGCACCACCGGCAAGCTGCCCGTGCCCT
GGCCCACCCTCGTGACCACCCTGACCTACGGCGTGCAGTGCTTCAGCCGCTACCCCGACCACATGAAGCA
GCACGACTTCTTCAAGTCCGCCATGCCCGAAGGCTACGTCCAGGAGCGCACCATCTTCTTCAAGGACGAC
GGCAACTACAAGACCCGCGCCGAGGTGAAGTTCGAGGGCGACACCCTGGTGAACCGCATCGAGCTGAAGG
GCATCGACTTCAAGGAGGACGGCAACATCCTGGGGCACAAGCTGGAGTACAACTACAACAGCCACAACGT
CTATATCATGGCCGACAAGCAGAAGAACGGCATCAAGGTGAACTTCAAGATCCGCCACAACATCGAGGAC
GGCAGCGTGCAGCTCGCCGACCACTACCAGCAGAACACCCCCATCGGCGACGGCCCCGTGCTGCTGCCCG
ACAACCACTACCTGAGCACCCAGTCCGCCCTGAGCAAAGACCCCAACGAGAAGCGCGATCACATGGTCCT
GCTGGAGTTCGTGACCGCCGCCGGGATCACTCTCGGCATGGACGAGCTGTACAAGTAACTCGAGCTCAGA
ACGAATTCCTGGTTAACGACGGGTCCCTCAGTTTTGCCCTATTTGCACAAATTTCAGTTTTGCCCTATTT
GCACAGGGTCCCTCAGTTTTGCCCTATTTGCACAAATTTCAGTTTTGCCCTATTTGCACAGGGTCCCTCA
GTTTTGCCCTATTTGCACAAATTTCAGTTTTGCCCTATTTGCACAGGGTCCCTCAGTTTTGCCCTATTTG
CACAAATTTCAGTTTTGCCCTATTTGCACAGGGTCCCGACGTTTAAACGACATCGATAAAATAAAAGATT
TTATTTAGTCTCCAGAAAAAGGGGGGAATGAAAGACCCCACCTGTAGGTTTGGCAAGCTAGCTTAAGTAA
CGCCATTTTGCAAGGCATGGAAAATACATAACTGAGAATAGAGAAGTTCAGATCAAGGTTAGGAACAGAG
AGACAGCAGAATATGGGCCAAACAGGATATCTGTGGTAAGCAGTTCCTGCCCCGGCTCAGGGCCAAGAAC
AGATGGTCCCCAGATGCGGTCCCGCCCTCAGCAGTTTCTAGAGAACCATCAGATGTTTCCAGGGTGCCCC
AAGGACCTGAAATGACCCTGTGCCTTATTTGAACTAACCAATCAGTTCGCTTCTCGCTTCTGTTCGCGCG
CTTCTGCTCCCCGAGCTCAATAAAAGAGCCCACAACCCCTCACTCGGCGCGCCAGTCCTCCGATAGACTG
CGTCGCCCGGGTACCCGTGTATCCAATAAACCCTCTTGCAGTTGCATCCGACTTGTGGTCTCGCTGTTCC
TTGGGAGGGTCTCCTCTGAGTGATTGACTACCCGTCAGCGGGGGTCTTTCATGGGTAACAGTTTCTTGAA
GTTGGAGAACAACATTCTGAGGGTAGGAGTCGAATATTAAGTAATCCTGACTCAATTAGCCACTGTTTTG
AATCCACATACTCCAATACTCCTGAAATAGTTCATTATGGACAGCGCAGAAAGAGCTGGGGAGAATTGTG
AAATTGTTATCCGCTCACAATTCCACACAACATACGAGCCGGAAGCATAAAGTGTAAAGCCTGGGGTGCC
TAATGAGTGAGCTAACTCACATTAATTGCGTTGCGCTCACTGCCCGCTTTCCAGTCGGGAAACCTGTCGT
GCCAGCTGCATTAATGAATCGGCCAACGCGCGGGGAGAGGCGGTTTGCGTATTGGGCGCTCTTCCGCTTC
CTCGCTCACTGACTCGCTGCGCTCGGTCGTTCGGCTGCGGCGAGCGGTATCAGCTCACTCAAAGGCGGTA
ATACGGTTATCCACAGAATCAGGGGATAACGCAGGAAAGAACATGTGAGCAAAAGGCCAGCAAAAGGCCA
GGAACCGTAAAAAGGCCGCGTTGCTGGCGTTTTTCCATAGGCTCCGCCCCCCTGACGAGCATCACAAAAA
TCGACGCTCAAGTCAGAGGTGGCGAAACCCGACAGGACTATAAAGATACCAGGCGTTTCCCCCTGGAAGC
TCCCTCGTGCGCTCTCCTGTTCCGACCCTGCCGCTTACCGGATACCTGTCCGCCTTTCTCCCTTCGGGAA
GCGTGGCGCTTTCTCATAGCTCACGCTGTAGGTATCTCAGTTCGGTGTAGGTCGTTCGCTCCAAGCTGGG
CTGTGTGCACGAACCCCCCGTTCAGCCCGACCGCTGCGCCTTATCCGGTAACTATCGTCTTGAGTCCAAC
CCGGTAAGACACGACTTATCGCCACTGGCAGCAGCCACTGGTAACAGGATTAGCAGAGCGAGGTATGTAG
GCGGTGCTACAGAGTTCTTGAAGTGGTGGCCTAACTACGGCTACACTAGAAGAACAGTATTTGGTATCTG
CGCTCTGCTGAAGCCAGTTACCTTCGGAAAAAGAGTTGGTAGCTCTTGATCCGGCAAACAAACCACCGCT
GGTAGCGGTGGTTTTTTTGTTTGCAAGCAGCAGATTACGCGCAGAAAAAAAGGATCTCAAGAAGATCCTT
TGATCTTTTCTACGGGGTCTGACGCTCAGTGGAACGAAAACTCACGTTAAGGGATTTTGGTCATGAGATT
ATCAAAAAGGATCTTCACCTAGATCCTTTTAAATTAAAAATGAAGTTTTAAATCAATCTAAAGTATATAT
GAGTAAACTTGGTCTGACAGTTACCAATGCTTAATCAGTGAGGCACCTATCTCAGCGATCTGTCTATTTC
GTTCATCCATAGTTGCCTGACTCCCCGTCGTGTAGATAACTACGATACGGGAGGGCTTACCATCTGGCCC
CAGTGCTGCAATGATACCGCGAGACCCACGCTCACCGGCTCCAGATTTATCAGCAATAAACCAGCCAGCC
GGAAGGGCCGAGCGCAGAAGTGGTCCTGCAACTTTATCCGCCTCCATCCAGTCTATTAATTGTTGCCGGG
AAGCTAGAGTAAGTAGTTCGCCAGTTAATAGTTTGCGCAACGTTGTTGCCATTGCTACAGGCATCGTGGT
GTCACGCTCGTCGTTTGGTATGGCTTCATTCAGCTCCGGTTCCCAACGATCAAGGCGAGTTACATGATCC
CCCATGTTGTGCAAAAAAGCGGTTAGCTCCTTCGGTCCTCCGATCGTTGTCAGAAGTAAGTTGGCCGCAG
TGTTATCACTCATGGTTATGGCAGCACTGCATAATTCTCTTACTGTCATGCCATCCGTAAGATGCTTTTC
TGTGACTGGTGAGTACTCAACCAAGTCATTCTGAGAATAGTGTATGCGGCGACCGAGTTGCTCTTGCCCG
GCGTCAATACGGGATAATACCGCGCCACATAGCAGAACTTTAAAAGTGCTCATCATTGGAAAACGTTCTT
CGGGGCGAAAACTCTCAAGGATCTTACCGCTGTTGAGATCCAGTTCGATGTAACCCACTCGTGCACCCAA
CTGATCTTCAGCATCTTTTACTTTCACCAGCGTTTCTGGGTGAGCAAAAACAGGAAGGCAAAATGCCGCA
AAAAAGGGAATAAGGGCGACACGGAAATGTTGAATACTCATACTCTTCCTTTTTCAATATTATTGAAGCA
TTTATCAGGGTTATTGTCTCATGAGCGGATACATATTTGAATGTATTTAGAAAAATAAACAAATAGGGGT
TCCGCGCACATTTCCCCGAAAAGTGCCACCTGACGTCTAAGAAACCATTATTATCATGACATTAACCTAT
AAAAATAGGCGTATCACGAGGCCCTTTCGTCTCGCGCGTTTCGGTGATGACGGTGAAAACCTCTGACACA
TGCAGCTCCCGGAGACGGTCACAGCTTGTCTGTAAGCGGATGCCGGGAGCAGACAAGCCCGTCAGGGCGC
GTCAGCGGGTGTTGGCGGGTGTCGGGGCTGGCTTAACTATGCGGCATCAGAGCAGATTGTACTGAGAGTG
CACCATATGCGGTGTGAAATACCGCACAGATGCGTAAGGAGAAAATACCGCATCAGGCGCCATTCGCCAT
TCAGGCTGCGCAACTGTTGGGAAGGGCGATCGGTGCGGGCCTCTTCGCTATTACGCCAGCTGGCGAAAGG
GGGATGTGCTGCAAGGCGATTAAGTTGGGTAACGCCAGGGTTTTCCCAGTCACGACGTTGTAAAACGACG
GCGCAAGGAATGGTGCATGCAAGGAGATGGCGCCCAACAGTCCCCCGGCCACGGGGCCTGCCACCATACC
CACGCCGAAACAAGCGCTCATGAGCCCGAAGTGGCGAGCCCGATCTTCCCCATCGGTGATGTCGGCGATA
TAGGCGCCAGCAACCGCACCTGTGGCGCCGGTGATGCCGGCCACGATGCGTCCGGCGTAGAGGCGATTAG
TCCAATTTGTTAAAGACAGGATATCAGTGGTCCAGGCTCTAGTTTTGACTCAACAATATCACCAGCTGAA
GCCTATAGAGTACGAGCCATAGATAAAATAAAAGATTTTATTTAGTCTCCAGAAAAAGGGGGGAA
Features (pLannotate 1.2.2; 17 found; start..end, strand, type, name):
    579..920     +  misc_feature   MESV Ψ: packaging signal of murine embryonic stem cell virus
    987..1403    +  CDS            gag (truncated): truncated Moloney murine leukemia virus (MMLV) gag gene lacking the start codon
   1439..2158    +  CDS            EGFP: the original enhanced GFP (Yang et al., 1996) mammalian codon-optimized
   2478..2992    +  LTR            3' LTR: 3' long terminal repeat from murine embryonic stem cell virus
   3154..3170    -  protein_bind   lac operator: The lac repressor binds to the lac operator to inhibit transcription in E. coli. This inhibition can be relieved by adding lactose or isopropyl-β-D-thiogalactopyranoside (IPTG). lac repressor encoded by lacI
   3178..3208    -  promoter       lac promoter: promoter for the E. coli lac operon
   3223..3244    -  protein_bind   CAP binding site: CAP binding activates transcription in the presence of cAMP. E. coli catabolite activator protein
   3257..3349    -  CDS            lacI (fragment): lac repressor; lacI; The lac repressor binds to the lac operator to inhibit transcription in E. coli. This inhibition can be relieved by adding lactose or isopropyl-β-D-thiogalactopyranoside (IPTG).
   3532..4120    -  rep_origin     ori: high-copy-number ColE1/pMB1/pBR322/pUC origin of replication
   4291..5151    -  CDS            AmpR: β-lactamase; bla; confers resistance to ampicillin, carbenicillin, and related antibiotics
   5152..5256    -  promoter       AmpR promoter: bla
   5351..5386    +  CDS            rop (fragment): Rop protein, which maintains plasmids at low copy number; rop
   5488..5587    +  misc_feature   bom (fragment): basis of mobility region from pBR322
   5593..5742    -  CDS            lacZα (fragment): LacZα fragment of β-galactosidase; lacZ fragment
   5742..5943    -  CDS            TcR (fragment): tetracycline efflux protein; tet; confers resistance to tetracycline
   5944..6042    +  CDS            env (fragment): murine leukemia virus gPr80 envelope polyprotein precursor; env; proteolytically cleaved into gp70SU and p15TM subunits
   6084..515     +  LTR            5' LTR (across the origin): 5' long terminal repeat from murine embryonic stem cell virus
