[The description below was written by a language model from this plasmid's Addgene catalogue record and pLannotate feature annotations shown in this document.]
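Description:
MSCV-EGFP-Bulged-miR-19 is a gammaretroviral transfer vector built on the pMSCV-Puro backbone and intended for stable delivery of a microRNA-responsive fluorescent reporter into mammalian cells. The proviral portion is bounded by murine embryonic stem cell virus 5′ and 3′ LTRs and carries the MESV Ψ packaging signal followed by a truncated, start-codon-less MMLV gag segment, which extends the packaging region and improves encapsidation of the genomic RNA when the plasmid is introduced into a packaging cell line. No internal promoter is annotated, so EGFP expression is presumably driven from the 5′ LTR. Although the backbone is named pMSCV-Puro, neither feature table shows a PGK promoter or puromycin resistance gene, and the record lists EGFP itself as the selectable marker, so transduced cells would be identified by fluorescence. In bacteria the plasmid is maintained through a high-copy ColE1/pUC-type origin and ampicillin resistance. The remaining lac, lacI, rop, bom, lacZα, TcR and env annotations are only short backbone fragments.

The payload is a mammalian codon-optimised EGFP coding sequence, amplified from an EGFP-hAGO2 plasmid. According to the stated purpose, the reporter carries eight bulged, imperfectly complementary miR-19 binding sites. These are not annotated, but an unannotated gap of roughly 320 nt between EGFP and the 3′ LTR is the likely place for them, acting as a 3′ UTR. Bulged sites mimic typical animal miRNA targets, so EGFP brightness reports on miR-19-mediated repression rather than slicing. The construct was made to generate reporter cell lines for studying miRNA silencing. The depositor and sequencing-derived records differ by about 31 nt in the backbone downstream of the 3′ LTR, with identical annotation across the viral cassette.
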