Addgene plasmid #91976: MSCV-EGFP-Bulged-miR-19
Purpose: EGFP reporter cell line with eight bulged miR-19 sites
Depositing lab: Joshua Mendell. Depositing organization: University of Texas Southwestern Medical Center. Publication: An Argonaute phosphorylation cycle promotes microRNA-mediated silencing. Golden RJ, Chen B, Li T, Braun J, Manjunath H, Chen X, Wu J, Schmid V, Chang TC, Kopp F, Ramirez-Martinez A, Tagliabracci VS, Chen ZJ, Xie Y, Mendell JT. Nature. 2017 Feb 9;542(7640):197-202. doi: 10.1038/nature21025. Epub 2017 Jan 23. PubMed 28114302.
Backbone
  Vector backbone: pMSCV-Puro
  Backbone manufacturer: Clontech
  Vector type: Mammalian Expression, Retroviral
  Selectable markers: EGFP
Growth in bacteria
  Bacterial resistance: Ampicillin, 100 μg/mL
  Growth temperature: 37°C
  Growth strain: NEB Stable
  Copy number: Unknown
Gene/Insert
  Gene/Insert name: EGFP
  Cloning method: Restriction Enzyme; 5′ cloning site Unknown (unknown if destroyed); 3′ cloning site Unknown (unknown if destroyed)
Resource information
  A portion of this plasmid was derived from a plasmid made by: The EGFP used in this construct was amplified from the EGFP-hAGO2 construct made by the Phil Sharp lab (Addgene plasmid # 21981).
Terms and licenses: Academic/Nonprofit Terms; Industry Terms: Not Available to Industry
How to cite: MSCV-EGFP-Bulged-miR-19 was a gift from Joshua Mendell (Addgene plasmid # 91976 ; http://n2t.net/addgene:91976 ; RRID:Addgene_91976)
